Addgene plasmid #217133: pCMV-Tc1-10_Xt
Purpose: Mammalian expression vector for expression of Tc1-10_Xt transposase (CMV promoter)
Depositing lab: Haoyi Wang. Depositing organization: Institute of Zoology, Chinese Academy of Sciences. Publication: Heterologous survey of 130 DNA transposons in human cells highlights their functional divergence and expands the genome engineering toolbox. Zhang T, Tan S, Tang N, Li Y, Zhang C, Sun J, Guo Y, Gao H, Cai Y, Sun W, Wang C, Fu L, Ma H, Wu Y, Hu X, Zhang X, Gee P, Yan W, Zhao Y, Chen Q, Guo B, Wang H, Zhang YE. Cell. 2024 Jul 11;187(14):3741-3760.e30. doi: 10.1016/j.cell.2024.05.007. Epub 2024 Jun 5. PubMed 38843831.
Backbone
  Vector backbone: pCMV
  Vector type: Mammalian Expression
Growth in bacteria
  Bacterial resistance: Ampicillin, 100 μg/mL
  Growth temperature: 37°C
  Growth strain: DH5alpha
  Copy number: High Copy
Gene/Insert
  Gene/Insert name: Tc1-10_Xt transposase
  Species: Synthetic
  Cloning method: Restriction Enzyme; 5′ cloning site Unknown (unknown if destroyed); 3′ cloning site Unknown (unknown if destroyed)
Terms and licenses: Academic/Nonprofit Terms; Industry Terms: Not Available to Industry
How to cite: pCMV-Tc1-10_Xt was a gift from Haoyi Wang (Addgene plasmid # 217133 ; http://n2t.net/addgene:217133 ; RRID:Addgene_217133)
