[The description below was written by a language model from this plasmid's Addgene catalogue record and pLannotate feature annotations shown in this document.]
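Description:
pCMV-Tc1-10_Xt is a mammalian expression plasmid of about 5.6 kb, built on a pCMV-type backbone, that produces the Tc1-10_Xt transposase in transfected cells. It is propagated in E. coli as a high-copy plasmid through a ColE1/pUC-type origin and is selected with ampicillin via a β-lactamase gene driven by its own promoter. An f1 phage origin is also present, along with leftover lac promoter/operator, CAP site, lacI and bom fragments typical of standard cloning backbones.

The expression cassette consists of the human cytomegalovirus immediate early enhancer and promoter upstream and the bovine growth hormone polyadenylation signal downstream. A T7 promoter sits just after the CMV promoter and an SP6 promoter faces inward from the other end. These flank an unannotated stretch of roughly 1.1 kb that presumably holds the transposase coding sequence, which the catalogue lists as synthetic. The annotation tool did not recognise this region, so the table records no tags, localisation signals or other fusions. The cloning sites used are recorded as unknown. Downstream, an SV40 early promoter precedes only a short fragment of a bleomycin-resistance (ble) gene and an SV40 poly(A) signal, so there appears to be no intact mammalian selection marker. The short HIV-1 LTR fragment called at the CMV promoter boundary is most likely an annotation artefact, not a functional viral element.

The plasmid comes from a large survey that tested DNA transposons for activity in human cells. It serves as the transposase "helper" source, presumably supplied alongside a separate donor carrying the matching transposon ends, although the record does not describe that partner.
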