Features (pLannotate 1.2.2; 19 found; start..end, strand, type, name):
      1..380     +  enhancer       CMV enhancer: human cytomegalovirus immediate early enhancer
    381..584     +  promoter       CMV promoter: human cytomegalovirus (CMV) immediate early promoter
    580..613     +  LTR            5' LTR (truncated) (fragment): truncated 5' long terminal repeat (LTR) from HIV-1
    629..647     +  promoter       T7 promoter: promoter for bacteriophage T7 RNA polymerase
   1776..1794    -  promoter       SP6 promoter: promoter for bacteriophage SP6 RNA polymerase
   1820..2044    +  polyA_signal   bGH poly(A) signal: bovine growth hormone polyadenylation signal
   2048..2069    +  promoter       SV40 promoter (fragment): SV40 enhancer and early promoter
   2090..2518    +  rep_origin     f1 ori (sequence partly withheld): f1 bacteriophage origin of replication; arrow indicates direction of (+) strand synthesis
   2532..2861    +  promoter       SV40 promoter: SV40 enhancer and early promoter
   2874..3032    +  CDS            ble (fragment): BLE_KLEPN - Experimental evidence at protein level: Swiss-Prot protein existence level 1. Binding protein with a strong affinity to the bleomycin family of antibiotics. Binds to CL990; an antimitotic-antibiotic compound. From Klebsiella pneumoniae.
   3027..3148    +  polyA_signal   SV40 poly(A) signal: SV40 polyadenylation signal
   3221..3237    -  protein_bind   lac operator: The lac repressor binds to the lac operator to inhibit transcription in E. coli. This inhibition can be relieved by adding lactose or isopropyl-β-D-thiogalactopyranoside (IPTG). lac repressor encoded by lacI
   3245..3275    -  promoter       lac promoter: promoter for the E. coli lac operon
   3290..3311    -  protein_bind   CAP binding site: CAP binding activates transcription in the presence of cAMP. E. coli catabolite activator protein
   3324..3416    -  CDS            lacI (fragment): lac repressor; lacI; The lac repressor binds to the lac operator to inhibit transcription in E. coli. This inhibition can be relieved by adding lactose or isopropyl-β-D-thiogalactopyranoside (IPTG).
   3599..4187    -  rep_origin     ori: high-copy-number ColE1/pMB1/pBR322/pUC origin of replication
   4358..5218    -  CDS            AmpR: β-lactamase; bla; confers resistance to ampicillin, carbenicillin, and related antibiotics
   5219..5323    -  promoter       AmpR promoter: bla
   5382..5434    -  misc_feature   bom (fragment): basis of mobility region from pBR322
>Addgene plasmid #217133 | pCMV-Tc1-10_Xt | addgene full sequence | sequence record 443031 | Addgene NGS Result
GACATTGATTATTGACTAGTTATTAATAGTAATCAATTACGGGGTCATTAGTTCATAGCCCATATATGGA
GTTCCGCGTTACATAACTTACGGTAAATGGCCCGCCTGGCTGACCGCCCAACGACCCCCGCCCATTGACG
TCAATAATGACGTATGTTCCCATAGTAACGCCAATAGGGACTTTCCATTGACGTCAATGGGTGGAGTATT
TACGGTAAACTGCCCACTTGGCAGTACATCAAGTGTATCATATGCCAAGTACGCCCCCTATTGACGTCAA
TGACGGTAAATGGCCCGCCTGGCATTATGCCCAGTACATGACCTTATGGGACTTTCCTACTTGGCAGTAC
ATCTACGTATTAGTCATCGCTATTACCATGGTGATGCGGTTTTGGCAGTACATCAATGGGCGTGGATAGC
GGTTTGACTCACGGGGATTTCCAAGTCTCCACCCCATTGACGTCAATGGGAGTTTGTTTTGGCACCAAAA
TCAACGGGACTTTCCAAAATGTCGTAACAACTCCGCCCCATTGACGCAAATGGGCGGTAGGCGTGTACGG
TGGGAGGTCTATATAAGCAGAGCTCTCTGGCTAACTAGAGAACCCACTGCTTACTGGCTTATCGAAATTA
ATACGACTCACTATAGGGAGACCCAAGCTTGGTACCGAGCTCGGATCCACTAGTAACGGCCGCCAGTGTG
CTGGAATTCGCCGCCACCATGAAGAGCAAAGAGCATACCCGCCAGGTGCGCGATAAAGTGATCGAAAAGT
TCAAAGCGGGCCTGGGCTATAAAAAAATTAGCAAGGCGCTGAACATTCCTCGTAGCACCGTGCAGGCGAT
TATCCAGAAATGGAAGGAATACGGCACCACCGTGAATTTACCTCGTCAAGGCCGCCCGCCTAAATTAACT
GGTCGTACCCGCCGTGCGTTAATACGTAATGCCGCGAAGCGTCCTATGGTGACCCTGGATGAGTTACAAC
GCAGCACCGCGCAAGTTGGTGAAAGCGTTCACCGCACCACTATTAGCCGTGCGCTGCATAAGGTTGGTCT
GTATGGTCGTGTGGCGCGTCGTAAACCTCTGCTGACCGAAAACCATAAAAAGAGCCGCCTGCAGTTTGCG
ACCAGCCATGTTGGCGACACCGCGAACATGTGGAAAAAAGTGCTGTGGAGCGATGAAACCAAAATGGAAC
TGTTTGGCCAGAACGCCAAACGTTATGTGTGGCGCAAAACCAATACCGCGCACCACAGCGAACATACCAT
CCCTACCGTGAAATACGGTGGCGGCAGCATCATGTTATGGGGCTGCTTTAGCAGCGCAGGCACCGGTAAA
TTAGTTCGCGTGGACGGTAAAATGGATGGCGCCAAATACCGCGCCATTCTGGAAGAGAACCTGCTGGAGA
GCGCGAAAGATCTGCGTCTGGGTCGCCGTTTCACCTTTCAGCAGGATAACGACCCGAAGCATAAAGCCCG
TGCGACCATGGAATGGTTTAAGACCAAGCATATCCATGTGCTGGAATGGCCTAGCCAAAGCCCTGATCTG
AACCCGATTGAGAACCTGTGGCAGGACCTGAAAACCGCGGTGCACAAACGTTGCCCTAGCAACTTAACCG
AGCTGGAACTGTTTTGCAAAGAGGAGTGGGCGCGCATCTCAGTTTCACGTTGCGCGAAACTGGTTGAAAC
CTACCCGAAGCGTCTGGCGGCAGTTATTGCAGCAAAAGGTGGCAGCACCAAGTATTGATGAGCGGCCGCT
CGAGCATGCATCTAGAGGGCCCTATTCTATAGTGTCACCTAAATGCTAGAGCTCGCTGATCAGCCTCGAC
TGTGCCTTCTAGTTGCCAGCCATCTGTTGTTTGCCCCTCCCCCGTGCCTTCCTTGACCCTGGAAGGTGCC
ACTCCCACTGTCCTTTCCTAATAAAATGAGGAAATTGCATCGCATTGTCTGAGTAGGTGTCATTCTATTC
TGGGGGGTGGGGTGGGGCAGGACAGCAAGGGGGAGGATTGGGAAGACAATAGCAGGCATGCTGGGGATGC
GGTGGGCTCTATGGCTTCTGAGGCGGAAAGAACCAGCTGGGGCTCTAGGGGGTATCCCC
[124 nt withheld, positions 2090-2213]
C
[91 nt withheld, positions 2215-2305]
A
[49 nt withheld, positions 2307-2355]
CCTTTGACGTTGGAGTCCACGTTCTTT
[37 nt withheld, positions 2383-2419]
ACCCTATCTCGGTCTATTCTTTTGATTTATAAGGGATTTTGCCGATTTCGGCCTATTGGTTAAAAAATGA
GCTGATTTAACAAAAATTTAACGCGAATTAATTCTGTGGAATGTGTGTCAGTTAGGGTGTGGAAAGTCCC
CAGGCTCCCCAGCAGGCAGAAGTATGCAAAGCATGCATCTCAATTAGTCAGCAACCAGGTGTGGAAAGTC
CCCAGGCTCCCCAGCAGGCAGAAGTATGCAAAGCATGCATCTCAATTAGTCAGCAACCATAGTCCCGCCC
CTAACTCCGCCCATCCCGCCCCTAACTCCGCCCAGTTCCGCCCATTCTCCGCCCCATGGCTGACTAATTT
TTTTTATTTATGCAGAGGCCGAGGCCGCCTCTGCCTCTGAGCTATTCCAGAAGTAGTGAGGAGGCTTTTT
TGGAGGCCTAGGCTTTTGCAAAAAGCTCCCCGAAATGACCGACCAAGCGACGCCCAACCTGCCATCACGA
GATTTCGATTCCACCGCCGCCTTCTATGAAAGGTTGGGCTTCGGAATCGTTTTCCGGGACGCCGGCTGGA
TGATCCTCCAGCGCGGGGATCTCATGCTGGAGTTCTTCGCCCACCCCAACTTGTTTATTGCAGCTTATAA
TGGTTACAAATAAAGCAATAGCATCACAAATTTCACAAATAAAGCATTTTTTTCACTGCATTCTAGTTGT
GGTTTGTCCAAACTCATCAATGTATCTTATCATGTCTGTATACCGTCGACCTCTAGCTAGAGCTTGGCGT
AATCATGGTCATAGCTGTTTCCTGTGTGAAATTGTTATCCGCTCACAATTCCACACAACATACGAGCCGG
AAGCATAAAGTGTAAAGCCTGGGGTGCCTAATGAGTGAGCTAACTCACATTAATTGCGTTGCGCTCACTG
CCCGCTTTCCAGTCGGGAAACCTGTCGTGCCAGCTGCATTAATGAATCGGCCAACGCGCGGGGAGAGGCG
GTTTGCGTATTGGGCGCTCTTCCGCTTCCTCGCTCACTGACTCGCTGCGCTCGGTCGTTCGGCTGCGGCG
AGCGGTATCAGCTCACTCAAAGGCGGTAATACGGTTATCCACAGAATCAGGGGATAACGCAGGAAAGAAC
ATGTGAGCAAAAGGCCAGCAAAAGGCCAGGAACCGTAAAAAGGCCGCGTTGCTGGCGTTTTTCCATAGGC
TCCGCCCCCCTGACGAGCATCACAAAAATCGACGCTCAAGTCAGAGGTGGCGAAACCCGACAGGACTATA
AAGATACCAGGCGTTTCCCCCTGGAAGCTCCCTCGTGCGCTCTCCTGTTCCGACCCTGCCGCTTACCGGA
TACCTGTCCGCCTTTCTCCCTTCGGGAAGCGTGGCGCTTTCTCATAGCTCACGCTGTAGGTATCTCAGTT
CGGTGTAGGTCGTTCGCTCCAAGCTGGGCTGTGTGCACGAACCCCCCGTTCAGCCCGACCGCTGCGCCTT
ATCCGGTAACTATCGTCTTGAGTCCAACCCGGTAAGACACGACTTATCGCCACTGGCAGCAGCCACTGGT
AACAGGATTAGCAGAGCGAGGTATGTAGGCGGTGCTACAGAGTTCTTGAAGTGGTGGCCTAACTACGGCT
ACACTAGAAGAACAGTATTTGGTATCTGCGCTCTGCTGAAGCCAGTTACCTTCGGAAAAAGAGTTGGTAG
CTCTTGATCCGGCAAACAAACCACCGCTGGTAGCGGTGGTTTTTTTGTTTGCAAGCAGCAGATTACGCGC
AGAAAAAAAGGATCTCAAGAAGATCCTTTGATCTTTTCTACGGGGTCTGACGCTCAGTGGAACGAAAACT
CACGTTAAGGGATTTTGGTCATGAGATTATCAAAAAGGATCTTCACCTAGATCCTTTTAAATTAAAAATG
AAGTTTTAAATCAATCTAAAGTATATATGAGTAAACTTGGTCTGACAGTTACCAATGCTTAATCAGTGAG
GCACCTATCTCAGCGATCTGTCTATTTCGTTCATCCATAGTTGCCTGACTCCCCGTCGTGTAGATAACTA
CGATACGGGAGGGCTTACCATCTGGCCCCAGTGCTGCAATGATACCGCGAGACCCACGCTCACCGGCTCC
AGATTTATCAGCAATAAACCAGCCAGCCGGAAGGGCCGAGCGCAGAAGTGGTCCTGCAACTTTATCCGCC
TCCATCCAGTCTATTAATTGTTGCCGGGAAGCTAGAGTAAGTAGTTCGCCAGTTAATAGTTTGCGCAACG
TTGTTGCCATTGCTACAGGCATCGTGGTGTCACGCTCGTCGTTTGGTATGGCTTCATTCAGCTCCGGTTC
CCAACGATCAAGGCGAGTTACATGATCCCCCATGTTGTGCAAAAAAGCGGTTAGCTCCTTCGGTCCTCCG
ATCGTTGTCAGAAGTAAGTTGGCCGCAGTGTTATCACTCATGGTTATGGCAGCACTGCATAATTCTCTTA
CTGTCATGCCATCCGTAAGATGCTTTTCTGTGACTGGTGAGTACTCAACCAAGTCATTCTGAGAATAGTG
TATGCGGCGACCGAGTTGCTCTTGCCCGGCGTCAATACGGGATAATACCGCGCCACATAGCAGAACTTTA
AAAGTGCTCATCATTGGAAAACGTTCTTCGGGGCGAAAACTCTCAAGGATCTTACCGCTGTTGAGATCCA
GTTCGATGTAACCCACTCGTGCACCCAACTGATCTTCAGCATCTTTTACTTTCACCAGCGTTTCTGGGTG
AGCAAAAACAGGAAGGCAAAATGCCGCAAAAAAGGGAATAAGGGCGACACGGAAATGTTGAATACTCATA
CTCTTCCTTTTTCAATATTATTGAAGCATTTATCAGGGTTATTGTCTCATGAGCGGATACATATTTGAAT
GTATTTAGAAAAATAAACAAATAGGGGTTCCGCGCACATTTCCCCGAAAAGTGCCACCTGACGTCGACGG
ATCGGGAGATCTCCCGATCCCCTATGGTGCACTCTCAGTACAATCTGCTCTGATGCCGCATAGTTAAGCC
AGTATCTGCTCCCTGCTTGTGTGTTGGAGGTCGCTGAGTAGTGCGCGAGCAAAATTTAAGCTACAACAAG
GCAAGGCTTGACCGACAATTGCATGAAGAATCTGCTTAGGGTTAGGCGTTTTGCGCTGCTTCGCGATGTA
CGGGCCAGATATACGCGTT
